Addgene plasmid #136965: pGGB_RT_Tq2CFP_li
Purpose: Goldengate/Greengate N-tag module, containing Tq2CFP fused to a flexible linker
Depositing lab: Klaus Theres. Depositing organization: Max Planck Institute for Plant Breeding Research.
Backbone
  Vector backbone: pUC19
  Vector type: Bacterial Expression
Growth in bacteria
  Bacterial resistance: Ampicillin, 100 μg/mL
  Growth temperature: 37°C
  Growth strain: DH5alpha
  Copy number: High Copy
Gene/Insert
  Gene/Insert name: Tq2CFP
  Species: Synthetic
  Cloning method: Restriction Enzyme; 5′ cloning site unknown (unknown if destroyed); 3′ cloning site unknown (unknown if destroyed)
Terms and licenses: Academic/Nonprofit Terms; Industry Terms: Not Available to Industry
Depositor comments: For use in the Greengate system (DOI: 10.1371/journal.pone.0083043, Addgene: Kit # 1000000036) or similar Goldengate-based systems. This plasmid carries a Greengate N-tag module, containing Tq2CFP fused to a flexible linker described here DOI: 10.1073/pnas.1406446111.
How to cite: pGGB_RT_Tq2CFP_li was a gift from Klaus Theres (Addgene plasmid # 136965 ; http://n2t.net/addgene:136965 ; RRID:Addgene_136965)
