[The description below was written by a language model from this plasmid's Addgene catalogue record and pLannotate feature annotations shown in this document.]
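Description:
pGGB_RT_Tq2CFP_li is a small (about 3.5 kb) entry-level module plasmid for the GreenGate system and similar Golden Gate–based assembly schemes, built on a pUC19 backbone. It is maintained in E. coli at high copy through the ColE1/pUC-type origin and selected with ampicillin via the bla (AmpR) gene and its own promoter. The remaining annotated backbone elements are typical pUC-derived remnants: a CAP binding site, lac promoter and lac operator, together with fragments of lacI, lacZα, bom and rop. SP6 and T7 promoters flank the insert region in convergent orientation. Although the catalogue lists the vector type as bacterial expression, the plasmid functions as a parts donor rather than as an expression construct.

The payload is an N-tag module, the position in the GreenGate scheme that places a tag at the amino terminus of a coding sequence. It consists of Tq2CFP, annotated in the sequence as mTurquoise2, a bright, rapidly maturing monomeric cyan fluorescent protein derived from Aequorea victoria GFP. This is fused to a flexible linker intended to separate the fluorophore from the protein it tags. The linker is described by the depositor but is not annotated separately in the feature table. The type IIS restriction sites and overhangs that release the module are also not annotated, and the cloning sites are recorded as unknown. The module carries no promoter or terminator for its final host. These are supplied by other modules when it is combined with promoter, coding sequence, C-tag, terminator and resistance modules in a destination vector. The typical use is building N-terminal cyan fluorescent fusions, and the GreenGate context suggests plant transformation constructs.
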