Features (pLannotate 1.2.2; 13 found; start..end, strand, type, name):
     96..200     +  promoter       AmpR promoter: bla
    201..1061    +  CDS            AmpR: β-lactamase; bla; confers resistance to ampicillin, carbenicillin, and related antibiotics
   1232..1820    +  rep_origin     ori: high-copy-number ColE1/pMB1/pBR322/pUC origin of replication
   2003..2095    +  CDS            lacI (fragment): lac repressor; lacI; The lac repressor binds to the lac operator to inhibit transcription in E. coli. This inhibition can be relieved by adding lactose or isopropyl-β-D-thiogalactopyranoside (IPTG).
   2108..2129    +  protein_bind   CAP binding site: CAP binding activates transcription in the presence of cAMP. E. coli catabolite activator protein
   2144..2174    +  promoter       lac promoter: promoter for the E. coli lac operon
   2182..2198    +  protein_bind   lac operator: The lac repressor binds to the lac operator to inhibit transcription in E. coli. This inhibition can be relieved by adding lactose or isopropyl-β-D-thiogalactopyranoside (IPTG). lac repressor encoded by lacI
   2212..2230    +  promoter       SP6 promoter: promoter for bacteriophage SP6 RNA polymerase
   2252..2968    +  CDS            mTurquoise2: mTurquoise2 is a basic (constitutively fluorescent) cyan fluorescent protein published in 2012, derived from Aequorea victoria. It is reported to be a rapidly-maturing monomer with very low acid sensitivity.
   3089..3107    -  promoter       T7 promoter: promoter for bacteriophage T7 RNA polymerase
   3109..3261    +  CDS            lacZα (fragment): LacZα fragment of β-galactosidase; lacZ fragment
   3267..3366    -  misc_feature   bom (fragment): basis of mobility region from pBR322
   3468..1       -  CDS            rop (fragment) (across the origin): Rop protein, which maintains plasmids at low copy number; rop
>Addgene plasmid #136965 | pGGB_RT_Tq2CFP_li | addgene full sequence | sequence record 269100 | Addgene NGS Result
GACGAAAGGGCCTCGTGATACGCCTATTTTTATAGGTTAATGTCATGATAATAATGGTTTCTTAGACGTC
AGGTGGCACTTTTCGGGGAAATGTGCGCGGAACCCCTATTTGTTTATTTTTCTAAATACATTCAAATATG
TATCCGCTCATGAGACAATAACCCTGATAAATGCTTCAATAATATTGAAAAAGGAAGAGTATGAGTATTC
AACATTTCCGTGTCGCCCTTATTCCCTTTTTTGCGGCATTTTGCCTTCCTGTTTTTGCTCACCCAGAAAC
GCTGGTGAAAGTAAAAGATGCTGAAGATCAGTTGGGTGCACGAGTGGGTTACATCGAACTGGATCTCAAC
AGCGGTAAGATCCTTGAGAGTTTTCGCCCCGAAGAACGTTTTCCAATGATGAGCACTTTTAAAGTTCTGC
TATGTGGCGCGGTATTATCCCGTATTGACGCCGGGCAAGAGCAACTCGGTCGCCGCATACACTATTCTCA
GAATGACTTGGTTGAGTACTCACCAGTCACAGAAAAGCATCTTACGGATGGCATGACAGTAAGAGAATTA
TGCAGTGCTGCCATAACCATGAGTGATAACACTGCGGCCAACTTACTTCTGACAACGATCGGAGGACCGA
AGGAGCTAACCGCTTTTTTGCACAACATGGGGGATCATGTAACTCGCCTTGATCGTTGGGAACCGGAGCT
GAATGAAGCCATACCAAACGACGAGCGTGACACCACGATGCCTGTAGCAATGGCAACAACGTTGCGCAAA
CTATTAACTGGCGAACTACTTACTCTAGCTTCCCGGCAACAATTAATAGACTGGATGGAGGCGGATAAAG
TTGCAGGACCACTTCTGCGCTCGGCCCTTCCGGCTGGCTGGTTTATTGCTGATAAATCTGGAGCCGGTGA
GCGTGGCTCTCGAGGTATCATTGCAGCACTGGGGCCAGATGGTAAGCCCTCCCGTATCGTAGTTATCTAC
ACGACGGGGAGTCAGGCAACTATGGATGAACGAAATAGACAGATCGCTGAGATAGGTGCCTCACTGATTA
AGCATTGGTAACTGTCAGACCAAGTTTACTCATATATACTTTAGATTGATTTAAAACTTCATTTTTAATT
TAAAAGGATCTAGGTGAAGATCCTTTTTGATAATCTCATGACCAAAATCCCTTAACGTGAGTTTTCGTTC
CACTGAGCGTCAGACCCCGTAGAAAAGATCAAAGGATCTTCTTGAGATCCTTTTTTTCTGCGCGTAATCT
GCTGCTTGCAAACAAAAAAACCACCGCTACCAGCGGTGGTTTGTTTGCCGGATCAAGAGCTACCAACTCT
TTTTCCGAAGGTAACTGGCTTCAGCAGAGCGCAGATACCAAATACTGTTCTTCTAGTGTAGCCGTAGTTA
GGCCACCACTTCAAGAACTCTGTAGCACCGCCTACATACCTCGCTCTGCTAATCCTGTTACCAGTGGCTG
CTGCCAGTGGCGATAAGTCGTGTCTTACCGGGTTGGACTCAAGACGATAGTTACCGGATAAGGCGCAGCG
GTCGGGCTGAACGGGGGGTTCGTGCACACAGCCCAGCTTGGAGCGAACGACCTACACCGAACTGAGATAC
CTACAGCGTGAGCTATGAGAAAGCGCCACGCTTCCCGAAGGGAGAAAGGCGGACAGGTATCCGGTAAGCG
GCAGGGTCGGAACAGGAGAGCGCACGAGGGAGCTTCCAGGGGGAAACGCCTGGTATCTTTATAGTCCTGT
CGGGTTTCGCCACCTCTGACTTGAGCGTCGATTTTTGTGATGCTCGTCAGGGGGGCGGAGCCTATGGAAA
AACGCCAGCAACGCGGCCTTTTTACGGTTCCTGGCCTTTTGCTGGCCTTTTGCTCACATGTTCTTTCCTG
CGTTATCCCCTGATTCTGTGGATAACCGTATTACCGCCTTTGAGTGAGCTGATACCGCTCGCCGCAGCCG
AACGACCGAGCGCAGCGAGTCAGTGAGCGAGGAAGCGGAAGAGCGCCCAATACGCAAACCGCCTCTCCCC
GCGCGTTGGCCGATTCATTAATGCAGCTGGCACGACAGGTTTCCCGACTGGAAAGCGGGCAGTGAGCGCA
ACGCAATTAATGTGAGTTAGCTCACTCATTAGGCACCCCAGGCTTTACACTTTATGCTTCCGGCTCGTAT
GTTGTGTGGAATTGTGAGCGGATAACAATTTCACACGAGCTATTTAGGTGACACTATAGAAGTGAAGCTT
GGTCTCAAACAATGGTGAGCAAGGGCGAGGAGCTGTTCACCGGGGTGGTGCCCATCCTGGTCGAGCTGGA
CGGCGACGTAAACGGCCACAAGTTCAGCGTGTCCGGCGAGGGCGAGGGCGATGCCACCTACGGCAAGCTG
ACCCTGAAGTTCATCTGCACCACCGGCAAGCTGCCCGTGCCCTGGCCCACCCTCGTGACCACCCTGTCCT
GGGGCGTGCAGTGCTTCGCCCGCTACCCCGACCACATGAAGCAGCACGACTTCTTCAAGTCCGCCATGCC
CGAAGGCTACGTCCAGGAGCGCACCATCTTCTTCAAGGACGACGGCAACTACAAGACCCGCGCCGAGGTG
AAGTTCGAGGGCGACACCCTGGTGAACCGCATCGAGCTGAAGGGCATCGACTTCAAGGAGGACGGCAACA
TCCTGGGGCACAAGCTGGAGTACAACTACTTTAGCGACAACGTCTATATCACCGCCGACAAGCAGAAGAA
CGGCATCAAGGCCAACTTCAAGATCCGCCACAACATCGAGGACGGCGGCGTGCAGCTCGCCGACCACTAC
CAGCAGAACACCCCCATCGGCGACGGCCCCGTGCTGCTGCCCGACAACCACTACCTGAGCACCCAGTCCA
AGCTGAGCAAAGACCCCAACGAGAAGCGCGATCACATGGTCCTGCTGGAGTTCGTGACCGCCGCCGGGAT
CACTCTCGGCATGGACGAGCTGTACAAGGCAGCGGCCGCTTCAGGGAGTGGTTCCGGAAGCGGCTCTGGA
TCGGGCTCAGGGAGTGGTTCCGGCAGCGGCTCTGGATCGGCTGCCGCAGCAATTGCTGGCTTGAGACCGA
ATTCTCGCCCTATAGTGAGTCGTATTACCTGGCCGTCGTTTTACAACGTCGTGACTGGGAAAACCCTGGC
GTTACCCAACTTAATCGCCTTGCAGCACATCCCCCTTTCGCCAGCTGGCGTAATAGCGAAGAGGCCCGCA
CCGATCGCCCTTCCCAACAGTTGCGCAGCCTGAATGGCGAATGGCGCCTGATGCGGTATTTTCTCCTTAC
GCATCTGTGCGGTATTTCACACCGCATATGGTGCACTCTCAGTACAATCTGCTCTGATGCCGCATAGTTA
AGCCAGCCCCGACACCCGCCAACACCCGCTGACGCGCCCTGACGGGCTTGTCTGCTCCCGGCATCCGCTT
ACAGACAAGCTGTGACCGTCTCCGGGAGCTGCATGTGTCAGAGGTTTTCACCGTCATCACCGAAACGCGC
GA
